>Addgene plasmid #169534 | pTS2396-Tier1-PhCMV-4xCOX8_Ypet | addgene full sequence | sequence record 364614 | Addgene NGS Result
GACGTCGACGGATCGGGAGATCTCCACGCGTGGTACCCTCGAGTTGACATTGATTATTGAGTAGTTATTA
ATAGTAATCAATTACGGGGTCATTAGTTCATAGCCCATATATGGAGTTCCGCGTTACATAACTTACGGTA
AATGGCCCGCCTGGCTGACCGCCCAACGACCCCCGCCCATTGACGTCAATAATGACGTATGTTCCCATAG
TAACGCCAATAGGGACTTTCCATTGACGTCAATGGGTGGAGTATTTACGGTAAACTGCCCACTTGGCAGT
ACATCAAGTGTATCATATGCCAAGTACGCCCCCTATTGACGTCAATGACGGTAAATGGCCCGCCTGGCAT
TATGCCCAGTACATGACCTTATGGGACTTTCCTACTTGGCAGTACATCTACGTATTAGTCATCGCTATTA
CCATGGTGATGCGGTTTTGGCAGTACATCAATGGGCGTGGATAGCGGTTTGACTCACGGGGATTTCCAAG
TCTCCACCCCATTGACGTCAATGGGAGTTTGTTTTGGCACCAAAATCAACGGGACTTTCCAAAATGTCGT
AACAACTCCGCCCCATTGACGCAAATGGGCGGTAGGCGTGTACGGTGGGAGGTCTATATAAGCAGAGCTC
TCTGGCTAACTAGAGAACCCACTGCTTACTGGCTTATCGAAATTAATACGACTCACTATAGGGAGACCCA
AGCTGTTCGAAGCGGAATTCACCATGACTAGTGGTGGTTCTGGTAGCGTGCTGACACCATTGTTGCTCAG
AGGCCTCACTGGTTCAGCCAGGCGGCTGCCAGTCCCAAGAGCTAAGATCCATAGTCTGGGAGATCCAATG
TCAGTTCTCACTCCCCTTTTGCTTAGGGGACTGACCGGAAGCGCTCGGCGGTTGCCTGTCCCACGCGCCA
AGATTCACTCCCTGGGCGACCCTATGAGTGTCCTTACTCCTCTTTTGCTGAGAGGCTTGACAGGGAGCGC
TCGGAGGCTCCCAGTGCCTCGCGCAAAGATCCATTCTCTCGGAGATCCCATGTCCGTCCTCACTCCTCTG
CTGCTGCGCGGGCTTACAGGTTCCGCTCGCCGCCTGCCTGTTCCTCGGGCAAAGATACACAGTCTGGGCG
ATCCTCACCGGCGCTATCTCATGGGCGGTGCAGCTAGTGGTGGTTCTGGTGTGAGCAAAGGCGAAGAGCT
GTTCACCGGCGTGGTGCCCATCCTGGTGGAGCTGGACGGCGACGTGAACGGCCACAAGTTCAGCGTGAGC
GGCGAGGGCGAGGGCGACGCCACCTACGGCAAGCTGACCCTGAAGCTGCTGTGCACCACCGGCAAGCTGC
CCGTGCCCTGGCCCACCCTGGTGACCACCCTGGGCTACGGCGTGCAGTGCTTCGCCCGGTACCCCGACCA
CATGAAGCAGCACGACTTCTTCAAGAGCGCCATGCCCGAGGGCTACGTGCAGGAGCGGACCATCTTCTTC
AAGGACGACGGCAACTACAAGACCCGGGCCGAGGTGAAGTTCGAGGGCGACACCCTGGTGAACCGGATCG
AGCTGAAGGGCATCGACTTCAAGGAGGACGGCAACATCCTGGGCCACAAGCTGGAGTACAACTACAACAG
CCACAACGTGTACATCACCGCCGACAAGCAGAAGAACGGCATCAAGGCCAACTTCAAGATCCGGCACAAC
ATCGAGGACGGCGGCGTGCAGCTGGCCGACCACTACCAGCAGAACACCCCCATCGGCGACGGCCCCGTGC
TGCTGCCCGACAACCACTACCTGAGCTACCAGAGCGCCCTGTTCAAGGACCCCAACGAGAAGCGGGACCA
CATGGTGCTGCTGGAGTTCCTGACCGCCGCCGGCATCACCGAGGGCATGGACGAGCTGTACAAGGCTAGC
GGATCCACCGGTGTCTAGAAAGCTTTGAGGCCGGCCTGCAGGGATCAGCCTCGACTGTGCCTTCTAGTTG
CCAGCCATCTGTTGTTTGCCCCTCCCCCGTGCCTTCCTTGACCCTGGAAGGTGCCACTCCCACTGTCCTT
TCCTAATAAAATGAGGAAATTGCATCGCATTGTCTGAGTAGGTGTCATTCTATTCTGGGGGGTGGGGTGG
GGCAGGACAGCAAGGGGGAGGATTGGGAAGACAATAGCAGGCATGCTGGGGATGCGGTGGGCTCTATGGC
TTCTGAGGCGGAAAGAACCAGCTGGGGCTCTAGGGGGTATCCCC
[124 nt withheld, positions 2215-2338]
C
[91 nt withheld, positions 2340-2430]
A
[49 nt withheld, positions 2432-2480]
CCTTTGACGTTGGAGTCCACGTTCTTT
[37 nt withheld, positions 2508-2544]
ACCCTATCTCGGTCTATTCTTTTGATTTATAAGGGATTTTGCCGATTTCGGCCTATTGGTTAAAAAATGA
GCTGATTTAACAAAAATTTAACGCGAATTAATTCTGTGGAATGTGTGTCAGTTAGGGTGTGGAAAGTCCC
CAGGCTCCCCAGCAGGCAGAAGTATGCAAAGCATGCATCTCAATTAGTCAGCAACCAGGTGTGGAAAGTC
CCCAGGCTCCCCAGCAGGCAGAAGTATGCAAAGCATGCATCTCAATTAGTCAGCAACCATAGTCCCGCCC
CTAACTCCGCCCATCCCGCCCCTAACTCCGCCCAGTTCCGCCCATTCTCCGCCCCATGGCTGACTAATTT
TTTTTATTTATGCAGAGGCCGAGGCCGCCTCTGCCTCTGAGCTATTCCAGAAGTAGTGAGGAGGCTTTTT
TGGAGGCCTAGGCTTTTGCAAAAAGCTCCCGGGAGCTTGTATATCCATTTTCGGATCTGATCAAGAGACA
GGATGAGGATCGTTTCGCATGATTGAACAAGATGGATTGCACGCAGGTTCTCCGGCCGCTTGGGTGGAGA
GGCTATTCGGCTATGACTGGGCACAACAGACAATCGGCTGCTCTGATGCCGCCGTGTTCCGGCTGTCAGC
GCAGGGGCGCCCGGTTCTTTTTGTCAAGACCGACCTGTCCGGTGCCCTGAATGAACTGCAGGACGAGGCA
GCGCGGCTATCGTGGCTGGCCACGACGGGCGTTCCTTGCGCAGCTGTGCTCGACGTTGTCACTGAAGCGG
GAAGGGACTGGCTGCTATTGGGCGAAGTGCCGGGGCAGGATCTCCTGTCATCTCACCTTGCTCCTGCCGA
GAAAGTATCCATCATGGCTGATGCAATGCGGCGGCTGCATACGCTTGATCCGGCTACCTGCCCATTCGAC
CACCAAGCGAAACATCGCATCGAGCGAGCACGTACTCGGATGGAAGCCGGTCTTGTCGATCAGGATGATC
TGGACGAAGAGCATCAGGGGCTCGCGCCAGCCGAACTGTTCGCCAGGCTCAAGGCGCGCATGCCCGACGG
CGAGGATCTCGTCGTGACCCATGGCGATGCCTGCTTGCCGAATATCATGGTGGAAAATGGCCGCTTTTCT
GGATTCATCGACTGTGGCCGGCTGGGTGTGGCGGACCGCTATCAGGACATAGCGTTGGCTACCCGTGATA
TTGCTGAAGAGCTTGGCGGCGAATGGGCTGACCGCTTCCTCGTGCTTTACGGTATCGCCGCTCCCGATTC
GCAGCGCATCGCCTTCTATCGCCTTCTTGACGAGTTCTTCTGAGCGGGACTCTGGGGTTCGAAATGACCG
ACCAAGCGACGCCCAACCTGCCATCACGAGATTTCGATTCCACCGCCGCCTTCTATGAAAGGTTGGGCTT
CGGAATCGTTTTCCGGGACGCCGGCTGGATGATCCTCCAGCGCGGGGATCTCATGCTGGAGTTCTTCGCC
CACCCCAACTTGTTTATTGCAGCTTATAATGGTTACAAATAAAGCAATAGCATCACAAATTTCACAAATA
AAGCATTTTTTTCACTGCATTCTAGTTGTGGTTTGTCCAAACTCATCAATGTATCTTATCATGTCTGTAT
ACCGTCGACCTCTAGCTAGAGCTTGGCGTAATCATGGTCATAGCTGTTTCCTGTGTGAAATTGTTATCCG
CTCACAATTCCACACAACATACGAGCCGGAAGCATAAAGTGTAAAGCCTGGGGTGCCTAATGAGTGAGCT
AACTCACATTAATTGCGTTGCGCTCACTGCCCGCTTTCCAGTCGGGAAACCTGTCGTGCCAGCTGCATTA
ATGAATCGGCCAACGCGCGGGGAGAGGCGGTTTGCGTATTGGGCGCTCTTCCGCTTCCTCGCTCACTGAC
TCGCTGCGCTCGGTCGTTCGGCTGCGGCGAGCGGTATCAGCTCACTCAAAGGCGGTAATACGGTTATCCA
CAGAATCAGGGGATAACGCAGGAAAGAACATGTGAGCAAAAGGCCAGCAAAAGGCCAGGAACCGTAAAAA
GGCCGCGTTGCTGGCGTTTTTCCATAGGCTCCGCCCCCCTGACGAGCATCACAAAAATCGACGCTCAAGT
CAGAGGTGGCGAAACCCGACAGGACTATAAAGATACCAGGCGTTTCCCCCTGGAAGCTCCCTCGTGCGCT
CTCCTGTTCCGACCCTGCCGCTTACCGGATACCTGTCCGCCTTTCTCCCTTCGGGAAGCGTGGCGCTTTC
TCATAGCTCACGCTGTAGGTATCTCAGTTCGGTGTAGGTCGTTCGCTCCAAGCTGGGCTGTGTGCACGAA
CCCCCCGTTCAGCCCGACCGCTGCGCCTTATCCGGTAACTATCGTCTTGAGTCCAACCCGGTAAGACACG
ACTTATCGCCACTGGCAGCAGCCACTGGTAACAGGATTAGCAGAGCGAGGTATGTAGGCGGTGCTACAGA
GTTCTTGAAGTGGTGGCCTAACTACGGCTACACTAGAAGAACAGTATTTGGTATCTGCGCTCTGCTGAAG
CCAGTTACCTTCGGAAAAAGAGTTGGTAGCTCTTGATCCGGCAAACAAACCACCGCTGGTAGCGGTGGTT
TTTTTGTTTGCAAGCAGCAGATTACGCGCAGAAAAAAAGGATCTCAAGAAGATCCTTTGATCTTTTCTAC
GGGGTCTGACGCTCAGTGGAACGAAAACTCACGTTAAGGGATTTTGGTCATGAGATTATCAAAAAGGATC
TTCACCTAGATCCTTTTAAATTAAAAATGAAGTTTTAAATCAATCTAAAGTATATATGAGTAAACTTGGT
CTGACAGTTACCAATGCTTAATCAGTGAGGCACCTATCTCAGCGATCTGTCTATTTCGTTCATCCATAGT
TGCCTGACTCCCCGTCGTGTAGATAACTACGATACGGGAGGGCTTACCATCTGGCCCCAGTGCTGCAATG
ATACCGCGAGACCCACGCTCACCGGCTCCAGATTTATCAGCAATAAACCAGCCAGCCGGAAGGGCCGAGC
GCAGAAGTGGTCCTGCAACTTTATCCGCCTCCATCCAGTCTATTAATTGTTGCCGGGAAGCTAGAGTAAG
TAGTTCGCCAGTTAATAGTTTGCGCAACGTTGTTGCCATTGCTACAGGCATCGTGGTGTCACGCTCGTCG
TTTGGTATGGCTTCATTCAGCTCCGGTTCCCAACGATCAAGGCGAGTTACATGATCCCCCATGTTGTGCA
AAAAAGCGGTTAGCTCCTTCGGTCCTCCGATCGTTGTCAGAAGTAAGTTGGCCGCAGTGTTATCACTCAT
GGTTATGGCAGCACTGCATAATTCTCTTACTGTCATGCCATCCGTAAGATGCTTTTCTGTGACTGGTGAG
TACTCAACCAAGTCATTCTGAGAATAGTGTATGCGGCGACCGAGTTGCTCTTGCCCGGCGTCAATACGGG
ATAATACCGCGCCACATAGCAGAACTTTAAAAGTGCTCATCATTGGAAAACGTTCTTCGGGGCGAAAACT
CTCAAGGATCTTACCGCTGTTGAGATCCAGTTCGATGTAACCCACTCGTGCACCCAACTGATCTTCAGCA
TCTTTTACTTTCACCAGCGTTTCTGGGTGAGCAAAAACAGGAAGGCAAAATGCCGCAAAAAAGGGAATAA
GGGCGACACGGAAATGTTGAATACTCATACTCTTCCTTTTTCAATATTATTGAAGCATTTATCAGGGTTA
TTGTCTCATGAGCGGATACATATTTGAATGTATTTAGAAAAATAAACAAATAGGGGTTCCGCGCACATTT
CCCCGAAAAGTGCCACCT
Features (pLannotate 1.2.2; 20 found; start..end, strand, type, name):
    122..425     +  enhancer       CMV enhancer: human cytomegalovirus immediate early enhancer
    426..629     +  promoter       CMV promoter: human cytomegalovirus (CMV) immediate early promoter
    625..658     +  LTR            5' LTR (truncated) (fragment): truncated 5' long terminal repeat (LTR) from HIV-1
    674..692     +  promoter       T7 promoter: promoter for bacteriophage T7 RNA polymerase
    745..828     +  CDS            COX8A (fragment): COX8A_HUMAN - Also known as COX8, COX8L. Experimental evidence at protein level: Swiss-Prot protein existence level 1. Component of the cytochrome c oxidase, the last enzyme in the mitochondrial electron transport chain which drives oxidative phosphorylation. The respiratory chain contains 3 multisubunit complexes succinate dehydrogenase (complex II, CII), ubiquinol- cytochrome c oxidoreductase (cytochrome b-c1 complex, complex III, CIII) and cytochrome c oxidase (complex IV, CIV), that cooperate to transfer electrons derived from NADH and succinate to molecular oxygen, creating an electrochem
   1171..1884    +  CDS            YPet: YPet is a basic (constitutively fluorescent) yellow fluorescent protein published in 2005, derived from Aequorea victoria. It has moderate acid sensitivity.
   1945..2169    +  polyA_signal   bGH poly(A) signal: bovine growth hormone polyadenylation signal
   2173..2194    +  promoter       SV40 promoter (fragment): SV40 enhancer and early promoter
   2215..2643    +  rep_origin     f1 ori (sequence partly withheld): f1 bacteriophage origin of replication; arrow indicates direction of (+) strand synthesis
   2657..2986    +  promoter       SV40 promoter: SV40 enhancer and early promoter
   3053..3844    +  CDS            neo: KKA2_KLEPN - Also known as kan, nptII. Experimental evidence at protein level: Swiss-Prot protein existence level 1. Resistance to kanamycin, neomycin, paromomycin, ribostamycin, butirosin and gentamicin B. From Klebsiella pneumoniae.
   3868..4026    +  CDS            ble (fragment): BLE_KLEPN - Experimental evidence at protein level: Swiss-Prot protein existence level 1. Binding protein with a strong affinity to the bleomycin family of antibiotics. Binds to CL990; an antimitotic-antibiotic compound. From Klebsiella pneumoniae.
   4021..4142    +  polyA_signal   SV40 poly(A) signal: SV40 polyadenylation signal
   4215..4231    -  protein_bind   lac operator: The lac repressor binds to the lac operator to inhibit transcription in E. coli. This inhibition can be relieved by adding lactose or isopropyl-β-D-thiogalactopyranoside (IPTG). lac repressor encoded by lacI
   4239..4269    -  promoter       lac promoter: promoter for the E. coli lac operon
   4284..4305    -  protein_bind   CAP binding site: CAP binding activates transcription in the presence of cAMP. E. coli catabolite activator protein
   4318..4410    -  CDS            lacI (fragment): lac repressor; lacI; The lac repressor binds to the lac operator to inhibit transcription in E. coli. This inhibition can be relieved by adding lactose or isopropyl-β-D-thiogalactopyranoside (IPTG).
   4593..5181    -  rep_origin     ori: high-copy-number ColE1/pMB1/pBR322/pUC origin of replication
   5352..6212    -  CDS            AmpR: β-lactamase; bla; confers resistance to ampicillin, carbenicillin, and related antibiotics
   6213..6317    -  promoter       AmpR promoter: bla
