[The description below was written by a language model from this plasmid's Addgene catalogue record and pLannotate feature annotations shown in this document.]
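Description:
pTS2396-Tier1-PhCMV-4xCOX8_Ypet is a mammalian expression plasmid of about 6.3 kb built on pMM1, a pcDNA3.1-derived backbone, and designated a "Tier-1" vector within the VAMSyB modular plasmid architecture for mammalian synthetic biology. It is maintained in E. coli at high copy through a ColE1/pUC-type origin with ampicillin selection (AmpR under its own bla promoter), and it also carries an f1 phage origin. For selection in mammalian cells, an SV40 enhancer/early promoter drives the neomycin phosphotransferase gene, terminated by an SV40 polyadenylation signal, allowing G418 selection. Small annotated fragments (a short HIV-1 LTR-like match after the CMV promoter, ble and lacI fragments, and lac promoter/operator elements) appear to be backbone remnants rather than functional modules.

The payload is a single transcription unit: the human cytomegalovirus immediate-early enhancer and promoter (PhCMV), followed by a T7 promoter, an open reading frame fusing COX8-derived sequence to the yellow fluorescent protein YPet, and the bovine growth hormone polyadenylation signal. According to the record, four copies of the COX8 mitochondrial targeting sequence, from human cytochrome c oxidase subunit 8A, precede YPet. The automated annotation labels only one COX8A fragment, but the unannotated stretch between it and YPet is consistent with further repeats. The presequence directs import of the fusion into mitochondria, and tandem repetition is generally used to tighten localization. The construct therefore gives strong constitutive expression of a mitochondria-localized yellow reporter, useful for labelling the organelle in transfected cells and as a single-cassette module in the VAMSyB system.
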