Addgene plasmid #169534: pTS2396-Tier1-PhCMV-4xCOX8_Ypet
Purpose: Tier-1 vector encoding PhCMV-driven yellow fluorescent protein YPet localized to the mitochondria (PhCMV-4xCOX8-YPet-pA).
Depositing lab: Martin Fussenegger. Publication: A versatile plasmid architecture for mammalian synthetic biology (VAMSyB). Haellman V, Strittmatter T, Bertschi A, Stucheli P, Fussenegger M. Metab Eng. 2021 Jul;66:41-50. doi: 10.1016/j.ymben.2021.04.003. Epub 2021 Apr 18. PubMed 33857582.
Backbone
  Vector backbone: pMM1 (pcDNA3.1-based)
  Backbone size w/o insert (bp): 4435
  Vector type: Mammalian Expression
  Selectable markers: Neomycin (select with G418)
Growth in bacteria
  Bacterial resistance: Ampicillin, 100 μg/mL
  Growth temperature: 37°C
  Growth strain: DH5alpha
  Copy number: High Copy
Gene/Insert
  Gene/Insert name: PCMV-driven miochondria-localized yellow fluorescent protein Ypet (alt name: PCMV-4xCOX8-Ypet)
  Species: H. sapiens (human), Synthetic
  Promoter: PhCMV
  Cloning method: Restriction Enzyme; 5′ cloning site Unknown (unknown if destroyed)
  Sequencing primers: 5′ AmpStart; 3′ BGH-rev
Terms and licenses: Academic/Nonprofit Terms; Industry Terms: Not Available to Industry
How to cite: pTS2396-Tier1-PhCMV-4xCOX8_Ypet was a gift from Martin Fussenegger (Addgene plasmid # 169534 ; http://n2t.net/addgene:169534 ; RRID:Addgene_169534)
